Addgene plasmid #152224: pGBW-m4133596
Purpose: Mammalian expression plasmid for SARS-CoV-2 nsp7
Depositing lab: Ginkgo Bioworks & Benjie Chen. Depositing organization: Ginkgo Bioworks.
Backbone
  Vector backbone: pTwist_CMV_Hygro_6
  Backbone size w/o insert (bp): 6525
  Vector type: Mammalian Expression
  Selectable markers: Hygromycin
Growth in bacteria
  Bacterial resistance: Ampicillin, 100 μg/mL
  Growth temperature: 37°C
  Growth strain: DH5alpha
  Copy number: High Copy
Gene/Insert
  Gene/Insert name: SARS-CoV-2 nsp7
  Species: Severe acute respiratory syndrome coronavirus 2
  Insert size (bp): 242
  Mutation: wt
  Entrez Gene: ORF1ab (a.k.a. GU280_gp01)
  Promoter: CMV
  Tag / fusion protein: Cleavable TEV;V5 (C terminal on backbone)
  Cloning method: Unknown
Resource information
  A portion of this plasmid was derived from a plasmid made by: GinkgoBioworks
Depositor comments: NCBI reference sequence: YP_009725303.1
How to cite: pGBW-m4133596 was a gift from Ginkgo Bioworks & Benjie Chen (Addgene plasmid # 152224 ; http://n2t.net/addgene:152224 ; RRID:Addgene_152224)
