[The description below was written by a language model from this plasmid's Addgene catalogue record and pLannotate feature annotations shown in this document.]
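Description:
pGBW-m4133596 is a mammalian expression plasmid carrying the wild-type coding sequence for SARS-CoV-2 nsp7, a small non-structural protein released from the ORF1ab polyprotein. It is built on the pTwist_CMV_Hygro_6 backbone. In bacteria it replicates from a high-copy ColE1/pUC-type origin and is selected through an AmpR β-lactamase gene. For selection in mammalian cells it carries a separate cassette in which the human ubiquitin C promoter drives a hygromycin B phosphotransferase gene, followed by a synthetic poly(A) signal. This allows enrichment or stable selection of transfected cells with hygromycin.

The catalogue lists CMV as the promoter for the insert. The feature table correspondingly shows a CMV immediate-early enhancer followed by CMV promoter elements near the end of the numbered sequence, including a match to a truncated CMVd2 form. The nsp7 open reading frame and its tags were not annotated by the automated tool. They presumably lie in the unannotated stretch that spans the sequence origin, between the CMV elements and an SV40 polyadenylation signal, although that signal is annotated on the opposite strand, so the table does not settle how the transcript is terminated. According to the record, the backbone supplies a C-terminal TEV-cleavable V5 epitope tag, which permits detection or immunoprecipitation of the protein and optional removal of the tag by protease. Bacterial rrnG and T7 terminators, extra synthetic poly(A) signals and short β-globin insulator elements flank the cassettes, probably to limit transcriptional read-through and interference between units.

The stated purpose is simply expression of nsp7 in mammalian cells, and the record gives no specific downstream application.
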