Features (pLannotate 1.2.2; 18 found; start..end, strand, type, name):
    382..503     -  polyA_signal   SV40 poly(A) signal: SV40 polyadenylation signal
    526..595     -  CDS            large T antigen (fragment): large T antigen from SV40 (simian virus 40)
    618..664     +  terminator     T7 terminator: transcription terminator for bacteriophage T7 RNA polymerase
    694..830     +  terminator     rrnG terminator: transcription terminator from the E. coli ribosomal RNA rrnG operon (Albrechtsen et al., 1991)
    875..946     +  misc_feature   3' β-globin insulator: insulator downstream of the human β-globin locus (Farrell et al., 2002)
   1172..1760    -  rep_origin     ori: high-copy-number ColE1/pMB1/pBR322/pUC origin of replication
   1932..1996    -  CDS            bla(M) (fragment): β-lactamase lacking the signal sequence; bla(M); allows cytosolic expression of β-lactamase
   2260..3469    +  promoter       UbC promoter: human ubiquitin C promoter
   3479..4500    +  CDS            HygR (fragment): hygromycin B phosphotransferase confers resistance to hygromycin
   4528..4576    +  polyA_signal   poly(A) signal: synthetic polyadenylation signal
   4842..5702    +  CDS            AmpR: β-lactamase; bla; confers resistance to ampicillin, carbenicillin, and related antibiotics
   5715..5851    +  terminator     rrnG terminator: transcription terminator from the E. coli ribosomal RNA rrnG operon (Albrechtsen et al., 1991)
   5996..6067    +  misc_feature   5' β-globin insulator: insulator upstream of the human β-globin locus (Farrell et al., 2002)
   6072..6118    -  terminator     T7 terminator: transcription terminator for bacteriophage T7 RNA polymerase
   6136..6184    -  polyA_signal   poly(A) signal: synthetic polyadenylation signal
   6265..6568    +  enhancer       CMV enhancer: human cytomegalovirus immediate early enhancer
   6641..6658    -  promoter       CMV promoter (fragment): human cytomegalovirus (CMV) immediate early promoter
   6721..6772    +  promoter       CMVd2 promoter: truncated human cytomegalovirus (CMV) immediate early promoter that yields moderately reduced expression relative to the full-length promoter
>Addgene plasmid #152224 | pGBW-m4133596 | depositor full sequence | sequence record 295236 | Full Sequence
CACCATGAAAATGTCAGATGTAAAGTGCACATCAGTAGTCTTACTCTCAGTTTTGCAACAACTCAGAGTA
GAATCATCATCTAAATTGTGGGCTCAATGTGTCCAGTTACACAATGACATTCTCTTAGCTAAAGATACTA
CTGAAGCCTTTGAAAAAATGGTTTCACTACTTTCTGTTTTGCTTTCCATGCAGGGTGCTGTAGACATAAA
CAAGCTTTGTGAAGAAATGCTGGACAACAGGGCAACCTTAGAAAACCTTTACTTTCAGTCGGGGAAACCT
ATACCCAATCCACTTCTCGGCTTAGATTCTACCTAAGGATCCGCAGGCCTCTGCTAGCTTGACTGACTGA
GATACAGCGTACCTTCAGCTCACAGACATGATAAGATACATTGATGAGTTTGGACAAACCACAACTAGAA
TGCAGTGAAAAAAATGCTTTATTTGTGAAATTTGTGATGCTATTGCTTTATTTGTAACCATTATAAGCTG
CAATAAACAAGTTAACAACAACAATTGCATTCATTTTATGTTTCAGGTTCAGGGGGAGGTGTGGGAGGTT
TTTTAAAGCAAGTAAAACCTCTACAAATGTGGTATTGGCCCATCTCTATCGGTATCGTAGCATAACCCCT
TGGGGCCTCTAAACGGGTCTTGAGGGGTTTTTTGTGCCCCTCGGGCCGGATTGCTATCTACCGGCATTGG
CGCAGAAAAAAATGCCTGATGCGACGCTGCGCGTCTTATACTCCCACATATGCCAGATTCAGCAACGGAT
ACGGCTTCCCCAACTTGCCCACTTCCATACGTGTCCTCCTTACCAGAAATTTATCCTTAAGGTCGTCAGC
TATCCTGCAGGCGATCTCTCGATTTCGATCAAGACATTCCTTTAATGGTCTTTTCTGGACACCACTAGGG
GTCAGAAGTAGTTCATCAAACTTTCTTCCCTCCCTAATCTCATTGGTTACCTTGGGCTATCGAAACTTAA
TTAACCAGTCAAGTCAGCTACTTGGCGAGATCGACTTGTCTGGGTTTCGACTACGCTCAGAATTGCGTCA
GTCAAGTTCGATCTGGTCCTTGCTATTGCACCCGTTCTCCGATTACGAGTTTCATTTAAATCATGTGAGC
AAAAGGCCAGCAAAAGGCCAGGAACCGTAAAAAGGCCGCGTTGCTGGCGTTTTTCCATAGGCTCCGCCCC
CCTGACGAGCATCACAAAAATCGACGCTCAAGTCAGAGGTGGCGAAACCCGACAGGACTATAAAGATACC
AGGCGTTTCCCCCTGGAAGCTCCCTCGTGCGCTCTCCTGTTCCGACCCTGCCGCTTACCGGATACCTGTC
CGCCTTTCTCCCTTCGGGAAGCGTGGCGCTTTCTCATAGCTCACGCTGTAGGTATCTCAGTTCGGTGTAG
GTCGTTCGCTCCAAGCTGGGCTGTGTGCACGAACCCCCCGTTCAGCCCGACCGCTGCGCCTTATCCGGTA
ACTATCGTCTTGAGTCCAACCCGGTAAGACACGACTTATCGCCACTGGCAGCAGCCACTGGTAACAGGAT
TAGCAGAGCGAGGTATGTAGGCGGTGCTACAGAGTTCTTGAAGTGGTGGCCTAACTACGGCTACACTAGA
AGAACAGTATTTGGTATCTGCGCTCTGCTGAAGCCAGTTACCTTCGGAAAAAGAGTTGGTAGCTCTTGAT
CCGGCAAACAAACCACCGCTGGTAGCGGTGGTTTTTTTGTTTGCAAGCAGCAGATTACGCGCAGAAAAAA
AGGATCTCAAGAAGATCCTTTGATCTTTTCTACGGGGTCTGACGCTCAGTGGAACGAAAACTCACGTTAA
GGGATTTTGGTCATGAGATTATCAAAAAGGATCTTCACCTAGATCCTTTTAAATTAAAAATGAAGTTTTA
AATCAATCTAAAGTATATATGAGTAAACTTGGTCTGACAGTTACCAATGCTTAATCAGTGAGGCACCTAT
CTCAGCGATCTGTCTATTTCGTTCATCCATAGTTGCATTTAAATTTCCGAACTCTCCAAGGCCCTCGTCG
GAAAATCTTCAAACCTTTCGTCCGATCCATCTTGCAGGCTACCTCTCGAACGAACTATCGCAAGTCTCTT
GGCCGGCCTTGCGCCTTGGCTATTGCTTGGCAGCGCCTATCGCCAGGTATTACTCCAATCCCGAATATCC
GAGATCGGGATCACCCGAGAGAAGTTCAACCTACATCCTCAATCCCGATCTATCCGAGATCCGAGGAATA
TCGAAATCGGGGCGCGCCTGGCCTCCGCGCCGGGTTTTGGCGCCTCCCGCGGGCGCCCCCCTCGTCACGG
CGAGCGCTGCCACGTCAGACGAAGGGCGCAGGAGCGTCCTGATCCTTCCGCCCGGACGCTCAGGACAGCG
GCCCGCTGCTCATAAGACTCGGCCTTAGAACCCCAGTATCAGCAGAAGGACATTTTAGGACGGGACTTGG
GTGACTCTAGGGCACTGGTTTTCTTTCCAGAGAGCGGAACAGGCGAGGAAAAGTAGTCCCTTCTCGGCGA
TTCTGCGGAGGGATCTCCGTGGGGCGGTGAACGCCGATGATTATATAAGGACGCGCCGGGTGTGGCACAG
CTAGTTCCGTCGCAGCCGGGATTTGGGTCGCGGTTCTTGTTTGTGGATCGCTGTGATCGTCACTTGGTGA
GTAGCGGGCTGCTGGGCTGGCCGGGGCTTTCGTGGCCGCCGGGCCGCTCGGTGGGACGGAAGCGTGTGGA
GAGACCGCCAAGGGCTGTAGTCTGGGTCCGCGAGCAAGGTTGCCCTGAACTGGGGGTTGGGGGGAGCGCA
GCAAAATGGCGGCTGTTCCCGAGTCTTGAATGGAAGACGCTTGTGAGGCGGGCTGTGAGGTCGTTGAAAC
AAGGTGGGGGGCATGGTGGGCGGCAAGAACCCAAGGTCTTGAGCCCTTCGCTAATGCGGGAAAGCTCTTA
TTCGGGTGAGATGGGCTGGGCACCATCTGGGGACCCTGACGTGAAGTTTGTCACTGACTGGAGAACTCGG
TTTGTCGTCTGTTGCGGGGGCGGCAGTTATGGCGGTGCCGTTGGGCAGTGCACCCGTACCTTTGGGAGCG
CGCGCCCTCGTCGTGTCGTGACGTCACCCGTTCTGTTGGCTTATAATGCAGGGTGGGGCCACCTGCCGGT
AGGTGTGCGGTAGGCTTTTCTCCGTCGCAGGACGCAGGGTTCGGGCCTAGGGTAGGCTCTCCTGAATCGA
CAGGCGCCGGACCTCTGGTGAGGGGAGGGATAAGTGAGGCGTCAGTTTCTTTGGTCGGTTTTATGTACCT
ATCTTCTTAAGTAGCTGAAGCTCCGGTTTTGAACTATGCGCTCGGGGTTGGCGAGTGTGTTTTGTGAAGT
TTTTTAGGCACCTTTTGAAATGTAATCATTTGGGTCAATATGTAATTTTCAGTGTTAGACTTGTAAATTG
TCCGCTAAATTCTGGCCGTTTTTGGCTTTTTTGTTAGACAACATGGGTAAAAAGCCTGAACTCACCGCGA
CGTCTGTCGAGAAGTTTCTGATCGAAAAGTTCGACAGCGTCTCCGACCTGATGCAGCTCTCGGAGGGCGA
AGAATCTCGTGCTTTCAGCTTCGATGTAGGAGGGCGTGGATATGTCCTGCGGGTAAATAGCTGCGCCGAT
GGTTTCTACAAAGATCGTTATGTTTATCGGCACTTTGCATCCGCCGCGCTCCCGATTCCGGAAGTGCTTG
ACATTGGGGAGTTCAGCGAGAGCCTGACCTATTGCATCTCCCGCCGTGCACAGGGTGTCACGTTGCAAGA
CCTGCCTGAAACCGAACTGCCCGCTGTTCTGCAGCCGGTCGCGGAGGCAATGGATGCCATCGCTGCCGCC
GATCTTAGCCAGACGAGCGGGTTCGGCCCATTCGGACCGCAAGGAATCGGTCAATACACTACATGGCGTG
ATTTCATATGCGCGATTGCTGATCCCCATGTGTATCACTGGCAAACTGTGATGGACGACACCGTCAGTGC
GTCCGTCGCGCAGGCTCTCGATGAGCTGATGCTTTGGGCCGAGGACTGCCCCGAAGTCCGGCACCTCGTG
CACGCGGATTTCGGCTCCAACAATGTCCTGACGGACAATGGCCGCATAACAGCGGTCATTGACTGGAGCG
AGGCGATGTTCGGGGATTCCCAATACGAGGTCGCCAACATCTTCTTCTGGAGGCCGTGGTTGGCTTGTAT
GGAGCAGCAGACGCGCTACTTCGAGCGGAGGCATCCGGAGCTTGCAGGATCGCCCCGGCTCCGGGCGTAT
ATGCTCCGCATTGGTCTTGACCAACTCTATCAGAGCTTGGTTGACGGCAATTTCGATGATGCAGCTTGGG
CGCAGGGTCGATGCGACGCAATCGTCCGATCCGGAGCCGGGACTGTCGGGCGTACACAAATCGCCCGCAG
AAGCGCCGCCGTCTGGACCGATGGCTGTGTAGAAGTACTCGCCGATAGTGGAAACCGACGCCCCAGCACT
CGTCCGAGGGCAAAGGAATAAGCTAGTATGTAAGCCTAGTCTTAGATAATAAAATCGCTATCCATCGAAG
ATGGATGTGTGTTGGTTTTTTGTGTGTGTAACGCTAGGCGCGCCTGGTGTACCGAGAACGATCCTCTCAG
TGCGAGTCTCGACGATCCATATCGTTGCTTGGCAGTCAGCCAGTCGGAATCCAGCTTGGGACCCAGGAAG
TCCAATCGTCAGATATTGTACTCAAGCCTGGTCACGGCAGCGTACCGATCTGTTTAAACCTAGATATTGA
TAGTCTGATCGGTCAACGTATAATCGAGTCCTAGCTTTTGCAAACATCTATCAAGAGACAGGATCAGCAG
GAGGCTTTCGCATGAGTATTCAACATTTCCGTGTCGCCCTTATTCCCTTTTTTGCGGCATTTTGCCTTCC
TGTTTTTGCTCACCCAGAAACGCTGGTGAAAGTAAAAGATGCTGAAGATCAGTTGGGTGCGCGAGTGGGT
TACATCGAACTGGATCTCAACAGCGGTAAGATCCTTGAGAGTTTTCGCCCCGAAGAACGCTTTCCAATGA
TGAGCACTTTTAAAGTTCTGCTATGTGGCGCGGTATTATCCCGTATTGACGCCGGGCAAGAGCAACTCGG
TCGCCGCATACACTATTCTCAGAATGACTTGGTTGAGTATTCACCAGTCACAGAAAAGCATCTTACGGAT
GGCATGACAGTAAGAGAATTATGCAGTGCTGCCATAACCATGAGTGATAACACTGCGGCCAACTTACTTC
TGACAACGATTGGAGGACCGAAGGAGCTAACCGCTTTTTTGCACAACATGGGGGATCATGTAACTCGCCT
TGATCGTTGGGAACCGGAGCTGAATGAAGCCATACCAAACGACGAGCGTGACACCACGATGCCTGTAGCA
ATGGCAACAACCTTGCGTAAACTATTAACTGGCGAACTACTTACTCTAGCTTCCCGGCAACAGTTGATAG
ACTGGATGGAGGCGGATAAAGTTGCAGGACCACTTCTGCGCTCGGCCCTTCCGGCTGGCTGGTTTATTGC
TGATAAATCTGGAGCCGGTGAGCGTGGGTCTCGCGGTATCATTGCAGCACTGGGGCCAGATGGTAAGCCC
TCCCGTATCGTAGTTATCTACACGACGGGGAGTCAGGCAACTATGGATGAACGAAATAGACAGATCGCTG
AGATAGGTGCCTCACTGATTAAGCATTGGTAACCGATTCTAGGTGCATTGGCGCAGAAAAAAATGCCTGA
TGCGACGCTGCGCGTCTTATACTCCCACATATGCCAGATTCAGCAACGGATACGGCTTCCCCAACTTGCC
CACTTCCATACGTGTCCTCCTTACCAGAAATTTATCCTTAAGATCGTTTAAACTCGACTCTGGCTCTATC
GAATCTCCGTCGTTTCGAGCTTACGCGAACAGCCGTGGCGCTCATTTGCTCGTCGGGCATCGAATCTCGT
CAGCTATCGTCAGCTTACCTTTTTGGCAGCGATCGCGGCTCCCGACATCTTGGACCATTAGCTCCACAGG
TATCTTCTTCCCTCTAGTGGTCATAACAGCAGCTTCAGCTACCTCTCAATTCAAAAAACCCCTCAAGACC
CGTTTAGAGGCCCCAAGGGGTTATGCTATCAATCGTTGCGTTACACACACAAAAAACCAACACACATCCA
TCTTCGATGGATAGCGATTTTATTATCTAACTGCTGATCGAGTGTAGCCAGATCTAGTAATCAATTACGG
GGTCATTAGTTCATAGCCCATATATGGAGTTCCGCGTTACATAACTTACGGTAAATGGCCCGCCTGGCTG
ACCGCCCAACGACCCCCGCCCATTGACGTCAATAATGACGTATGTTCCCATAGTAACGCCAATAGGGACT
TTCCATTGACGTCAATGGGTGGAGTATTTACGGTAAACTGCCCACTTGGCAGTACATCAAGTGTATCATA
TGCCAAGTACGCCCCCTATTGACGTCAATGACGGTAAATGGCCCGCCTGGCATTATGCCCAGTACATGAC
CTTATGGGACTTTCCTACTTGGCAGTACATCTACGTATTAGTCATCGCTATTACCATGCTGATGCGGTTT
TGGCAGTACATCAATGGGCGTGGATAGCGGTTTGACTCACGGGGATTTCCAAGTCTCCACCCCATTGACG
TCAATGGGAGTTTGTTTTGGCACCAAAATCAACGGGACTTTCCAAAATGTCGTAACAACTCCGCCCCATT
GACGCAAATGGGCGGTAGGCGTGTACGGTGGGAGGTCTATATAAGCAGAGCTGGTTTAGTGAACCGTCAG
ATCAGATCTTTGTCGATCCTACCATCCACTCGACACACCCGCCAGCGGCCGC
